Addgene plasmid #34875: pCFJ326 - operon for germline expression
Depositing lab: Erik Jorgensen. Depositing organization: University of Utah. Publication: Improved Mos1-mediated transgenesis in C. elegans. Frokjaer-Jensen C, Davis MW, Ailion M, Jorgensen EM. Nat Methods. 2012 Jan 30;9(2):117-8. doi: 10.1038/nmeth.1865. PubMed 22290181.
Backbone
  Vector backbone: pDONRP2-P3R
  Vector type: Worm targeting
Growth in bacteria
  Bacterial resistance: Kanamycin, 50 μg/mL
  Growth temperature: 37°C
  Growth strain: Top10
  Copy number: High Copy
Gene/Insert
  Gene/Insert name: tbb-2 gld-1 operon
  Species: C. elegans (nematode)
  Cloning method: Gateway Cloning
  Sequencing primers: 5′ M13F; 3′ M13R
Resource information
  A portion of this plasmid was derived from a plasmid made by: This plasmid is a derivative of the plasmid pCM1.157 made by Chris Merritt in Geraldine Seydoux's lab. For a very nice discussion of how 3' UTRs (single or in operons) regulate expression in the germline please see: Merritt C, Rasoloson D, Ko D, Seydoux G. Curr Biol. 2008 Oct 14;18(19):1476-82. 3' UTRs are the primary regulators of gene expression in the C. elegans germline.
Terms and licenses: Academic/Nonprofit Terms; Industry Terms: Not Available to Industry
How to cite: pCFJ326 - operon for germline expression was a gift from Erik Jorgensen (Addgene plasmid # 34875 ; http://n2t.net/addgene:34875 ; RRID:Addgene_34875)
