[The description below was written by a language model from this plasmid's Addgene catalogue record and pLannotate feature annotations shown in this document.]
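Description:
pCFJ326 is a Gateway entry clone built in the pDONR P2R-P3-type backbone (recorded as pDONRP2-P3R), intended as the third-position (3′) element in multisite Gateway assembly of C. elegans transgenes. It is listed as a worm targeting vector and comes from work on improved Mos1-mediated transgenesis. In bacteria it is maintained at high copy from a ColE1/pUC-type origin and selected with kanamycin through the aph(3′)-Ia gene. Other backbone features include rrnB T1 and T2 terminators upstream of the insert, a T7 promoter, M13 primer sites for sequencing, and small lacI and lacZα remnants that are not functional parts of the design.

The insert, catalogued as a "tbb-2 gld-1 operon", lies between annotated Gateway recombination sites (an attR2-type site on one side and attB3/attL-type sequence on the other). The feature table shows the tbb-2 (β-tubulin) 3′ region first, followed after a short gap by a GFP variant coding sequence joined through a short polylinker remnant to his-11, encoding C. elegans histone H2B. About 800 bp between the end of his-11 and the distal recombination site is unannotated. From the insert name this presumably holds the gld-1 3′ UTR, but the table does not confirm it. The plasmid carries no promoter for worm expression, which would be supplied by the other entry clones. In an assembled transgene, an upstream gene of interest would end with the tbb-2 3′ UTR, and a chromatin-localised GFP::H2B reporter would be co-expressed as a downstream operon gene. The record notes derivation from an earlier plasmid used to show that 3′ UTRs are the main regulators of germline expression, consistent with its use for germline expression with a nuclear fluorescent marker.
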