Features (pLannotate 1.2.2; 14 found; start..end, strand, type, name):
      1..810     +  CDS            KanR: aminoglycoside phosphotransferase; aph(3')-Ia; confers resistance to kanamycin in bacteria or G418 (Geneticin®) in eukaryotes
    957..1545    +  rep_origin     ori: high-copy-number ColE1/pMB1/pBR322/pUC origin of replication
   1728..1820    +  CDS            lacI (fragment): lac repressor; lacI; The lac repressor binds to the lac operator to inhibit transcription in E. coli. This inhibition can be relieved by adding lactose or isopropyl-β-D-thiogalactopyranoside (IPTG).
   1875..1902    -  terminator     rrnB T2 terminator: transcription terminator T2 from the E. coli rrnB gene
   2034..2077    +  terminator     rrnB T1 terminator: Escherichia coli rrnB; transcription terminator T1 from the E. coli rrnB gene
   2124..2160    -  CDS            lacZα (fragment): LacZα fragment of β-galactosidase; lacZ fragment
   2231..2354    -  protein_bind   attR2: mutant version of attR; recombination site for the Gateway® LR reaction LR Clonase™
   2360..2683    +  terminator     tbb-2 terminator: tbb-2; transcription terminator for the C. elegans tubulin beta-2 gene
   2819..3679    +  CDS            sg25: sg25 is a basic (constitutively fluorescent) green fluorescent protein published in 1997, derived from Aequorea victoria.
   3709..3733    +  misc_feature   MCS (fragment): pBluescript multiple cloning site
   3734..4099    +  CDS            his-11: H2B1_CAEEL - Experimental evidence at protein level: Swiss-Prot protein existence level 1. Core component of nucleosome. Nucleosomes wrap and compact DNA into chromatin, limiting DNA accessibility to the cellular machineries which require DNA as a template. Histones thereby play a central role in transcription regulation, DNA repair, DNA replication and chromosomal stability. DNA accessibility is regulated via a complex set of post-translational modifications of histones, also called histone code, and nucleosome remodeling. From Caenorhabditis elegans.
   4885..4905    -  protein_bind   attB3: mutant version of attB; core recombination site for the Gateway® BP reaction BP Clonase™
   4896..4981    -  protein_bind   attL1 (fragment): mutant version of attL; recombination site for the Gateway® LR reaction LR Clonase™
   5018..5036    -  promoter       T7 promoter: promoter for bacteriophage T7 RNA polymerase
>Addgene plasmid #34875 | pCFJ326 - operon for germline expression | depositor full sequence | sequence record 141312 | Full plasmid sequence
ATGAGCCATATTCAACGGGAAACGTCGAGGCCGCGATTAAATTCCAACATGGATGCTGATTTATATGGGT
ATAAATGGGCTCGCGATAATGTCGGGCAATCAGGTGCGACAATCTATCGCTTGTATGGGAAGCCCGATGC
GCCAGAGTTGTTTCTGAAACATGGCAAAGGTAGCGTTGCCAATGATGTTACAGATGAGATGGTCAGACTA
AACTGGCTGACGGAATTTATGCCTCTTCCGACCATCAAGCATTTTATCCGTACTCCTGATGATGCATGGT
TACTCACCACTGCGATCCCCGGAAAAACAGCATTCCAGGTATTAGAAGAATATCCTGATTCAGGTGAAAA
TATTGTTGATGCGCTGGCAGTGTTCCTGCGCCGGTTGCATTCGATTCCTGTTTGTAATTGTCCTTTTAAC
AGCGATCGCGTATTTCGTCTCGCTCAGGCGCAATCACGAATGAATAACGGTTTGGTTGATGCGAGTGATT
TTGATGACGAGCGTAATGGCTGGCCTGTTGAACAAGTCTGGAAAGAAATGCATAAACTTTTGCCATTCTC
ACCGGATTCAGTCGTCACTCATGGTGATTTCTCACTTGATAACCTTATTTTTGACGAGGGGAAATTAATA
GGTTGTATTGATGTTGGACGAGTCGGAATCGCAGACCGATACCAGGATCTTGCCATCCTATGGAACTGCC
TCGGTGAGTTTTCTCCTTCATTACAGAAACGGCTTTTTCAAAAATATGGTATTGATAATCCTGATATGAA
TAAATTGCAGTTTCATTTGATGCTCGATGAGTTTTTCTAATCAGAATTGGTTAATTGGTTGTAACACTGG
CAGAGCATTACGCTGACTTGACGGGACGGCGCAAGCTCATGACCAAAATCCCTTAACGTGAGTTACGCGT
CGTTCCACTGAGCGTCAGACCCCGTAGAAAAGATCAAAGGATCTTCTTGAGATCCTTTTTTTCTGCGCGT
AATCTGCTGCTTGCAAACAAAAAAACCACCGCTACCAGCGGTGGTTTGTTTGCCGGATCAAGAGCTACCA
ACTCTTTTTCCGAAGGTAACTGGCTTCAGCAGAGCGCAGATACCAAATACTGTCCTTCTAGTGTAGCCGT
AGTTAGGCCACCACTTCAAGAACTCTGTAGCACCGCCTACATACCTCGCTCTGCTAATCCTGTTACCAGT
GGCTGCTGCCAGTGGCGATAAGTCGTGTCTTACCGGGTTGGACTCAAGACGATAGTTACCGGATAAGGCG
CAGCGGTCGGGCTGAACGGGGGGTTCGTGCACACAGCCCAGCTTGGAGCGAACGACCTACACCGAACTGA
GATACCTACAGCGTGAGCATTGAGAAAGCGCCACGCTTCCCGAAGGGAGAAAGGCGGACAGGTATCCGGT
AAGCGGCAGGGTCGGAACAGGAGAGCGCACGAGGGAGCTTCCAGGGGGAAACGCCTGGTATCTTTATAGT
CCTGTCGGGTTTCGCCACCTCTGACTTGAGCGTCGATTTTTGTGATGCTCGTCAGGGGGGCGGAGCCTAT
GGAAAAACGCCAGCAACGCGGCCTTTTTACGGTTCCTGGCCTTTTGCTGGCCTTTTGCTCACATGTTCTT
TCCTGCGTTATCCCCTGATTCTGTGGATAACCGTATTACCGCCTTTGAGTGAGCTGATACCGCTCGCCGC
AGCCGAACGACCGAGCGCAGCGAGTCAGTGAGCGAGGAAGCGGAAGAGCGCCCAATACGCAAACCGCCTC
TCCCCGCGCGTTGGCCGATTCATTAATGCAGCTGGCACGACAGGTTTCCCGACTGGAAAGCGGGCAGTGA
GCGCAACGCAATTAATACGCGTACCGCTAGCCAGGAAGAGTTTGTAGAAACGCAAAAAGGCCATCCGTCA
GGATGGCCTTCTGCTTAGTTTGATGCCTGGCAGTTTATGGCGGGCGTCCTGCCCGCCACCCTCCGGGCCG
TTGCTTCACAACGTTCAAATCCGCTCCCGGCGGATTTGTCCTACTCAGGAGAGCGTTCACCGACAAACAA
CAGATAAAACGAAAGGCCCAGTCTTCCGACTGAGCCTTTCGTTTTATTTGATGCCTGGCAGTTCCCTACT
CTCGCGTTAACGCTAGCATGGATGTTTTCCCAGTCACGACGTTGTAAAACGACGGCCAGTCTTAAGCTCG
GGCCCTGCAGCTCTAGAGCTCGAATTCTACAGGTCACTAATACCATCTAAGTAGTTGGTTCATAGTGACT
GCATATGTTGTGTTTTACAGTATTATGTAGTCTGTTTTTTATGCAAAATCTAATTTAATATATTGATATT
TATATCATTTTACGTTTCTCGTTCAACTTTCTTGTACAAAGTGGGATAAATGCAAAATCCTTTCAAGCAT
TCCCTTCTTCTCTATCACTCTTCTTTCTTTTTGTCAAAAAATTCTCTCGCTAATTTATTTGCTTTTTTAA
TGTTATTATTTTATGACTTTTTATAGTCACTGAAAAGTTTGCATCTGAGTGAAGTGAATGCTATCAAAAT
GTGATTCTGTCTGATGTACTTTCACAATCTCTCTTCAATTCCATTTTGAAGTGCTTTAAACCCGAAAGGT
TGAGAAAAATGCGAGCGCTCAAATATTTGTATTGTGTTCGTTGAGTGACCCAACAAAAAGAGGAAACTTT
ATTGTGCCGCCAAGAAAAAAGTCTCAGGTTGTATATTTATTCATCTTATTGAATCTGCCATTTCCTCGTT
TTTGCGAGTTTATATACCTTCCAATTTTCTTTCTATTGTATTTTCAACTTCTAATTTTAATTCAGGGAAA
CTGCTTCAACGCATCATGAGTAAAGGAGAAGAACTTTTCACTGGAGTTGTCCCAATTCTTGTTGAATTAG
ATGGTGATGTTAATGGGCACAAATTTTCTGTCAGTGGAGAGGGTGAAGGTGATGCAACATACGGAAAACT
TACCCTTAAATTTATTTGCACTACTGGAAAACTACCTGTTCCATGGGTAAGTTTAAACATATATATACTA
ACTAACCCTGATTATTTAAATTTTCAGCCAACACTTGTCACTACTTTCTGTTATGGTGTTCAATGCTTCT
CGAGATACCCAGATCATATGAAACGGCATGACTTTTTCAAGAGTGCCATGCCCGAAGGTTATGTACAGGA
AAGAACTATATTTTTCAAAGATGACGGGAACTACAAGACACGTAAGTTTAAACAGTTCGGTACTAACTAA
CCATACATATTTAAATTTTCAGGTGCTGAAGTCAAGTTTGAAGGTGATACCCTTGTTAATAGAATCGAGT
TAAAAGGTATTGATTTTAAAGAAGATGGAAACATTCTTGGACACAAATTGGAATACAACTATAACTCACA
CAATGTATACATCATGGCAGACAAACAAAAGAATGGAATCAAAGTTGTAAGTTTAAACATGATTTTACTA
ACTAACTAATCTGATTTAAATTTTCAGAACTTCAAAATTAGACACAACATTGAAGATGGAAGCGTTCAAC
TAGCAGACCATTATCAACAAAATACTCCAATTGGCGATGGCCCTGTCCTTTTACCAGACAACCATTACCT
GTCCACACAATCTGCCCTTTCGAAAGATCCCAACGAAAAGAGAGACCACATGGTCCTTCTTGAGTTTGTA
ACAGCTGCTGGGATTACACATGGCATGGATGAACTATACAAATGCCCGGGGGATCGGTGGAGCTCCACCG
GTGGCGGCCGCTCTAGAACTAGTCCACCAAAGCCATCTGCCAAGGGAGCCAAGAAGGCCGCCAAGACCGT
CGTTGCCAAGCCAAAGGACGGAAAGAAGAGACGTCATGCCCGCAAGGAATCGTACTCCGTCTACATCTAC
CGTGTTCTCAAGCAAGTTCACCCAGACACCGGAGTCTCCTCCAAGGCCATGTCTATCATGAACTCCTTCG
TCAACGATGTATTCGAACGCATCGCTTCGGAAGCTTCCCGTCTTGCTCATTACAACAAACGCTCAACGAT
CTCATCCCGCGAAATTCAAACCGCTGTCCGTTTGATTCTCCCAGGAGAACTTGCCAAGCACGCCGTGTCT
GAGGGAACCAAGGCCGTCACCAAGTACACTTCCAGCAAGTAAAATAACCCGCAATAGGATTCTTTTATCA
TCGAAATTTCTGTAGATTACTTACTTCAAATAATCATGCACACAGGTTGTCCCCGTTAATTCTTTCCTTC
AATCTCTTTCTCTCTTTCACCTAGTCTGTGCCATTTCAATATGATTGCACCCCGGAAAATATCAAAAACT
TCACTTAACAAGTGATCCCATATTACAAAAATATTCAAATTCCGAAAATCGAAAGATGCATTTCCGTTTT
ATTTTACCGAATTTTGATGTTTTTGTAATGTGTTTAAACCCCTTTTACAATTAACTTATTAATGTTTTGT
TTTACTCATCTCACTTCCCCTTCTTACTTTGTGCTTATTTTATGTTTTAGGTTTTTTTATTGTATCATAA
AACTGGAAATTTTGAAATAGGCTTCTTTCTCCCTAAACTTTTTTAACAGGTACTGTAACTGGTACATATC
CTCTGCCCCACCCCGCTCCCAACTCGTCTTTGTCTGTTTGTTTATACGAAATACAATTTTTAACGAGTAT
GCGGGTTTCTGTTAGCTTCAACAATACGATCATTCAAATTTTAAAATTAAGAAACTATAAAAGCACAGTA
TTTACGTGAGTTGAAACAAAATGCCTTCTCCAAATTTCTTAACACTGAAAAATTTTCGGAAAAAAAGCAG
AAATTACTCCGCAAAAAATTAAGGACATCATTCCAATATTTTTTTTTACTTATTTGATGAAAAATTAATA
TATTCCAATAAATTAAAATGAATTATCATCTCAGGAATACTGTAGAATTACTTTCAACTTTATTATACAA
AGTTGGCATTATAAAAAAGCATTGCTTATCAATTTGTTGCAACGAACAGGTCACTATCAGTCAAAATAAA
ATCATTATTTGGAGCTCCATGGTAGCGTTAACGCGGCCGCGATATCCCCTATAGTGAGTCGTATTACATG
GTCATAGCTGTTTCCTGGCAGCTCTGGCCCGTGTCTCAAAATCTCTGATGTTACATTGCACAAGATAAAA
ATATATCATCATGAACAATAAAACTGTCTGCTTACATAAACAGTAATACAAGGGGTGTT
