>Addgene plasmid #34875 | pCFJ326 - operon for germline expression | addgene partial sequence | sequence record 46698 | GFP-R 5'-CCATCTAATTCAACAAGAATTGGGACAAC-3'
TTCTTCTCCTTTACTCATGATGCGTTGAAGCAGTTTCCCTGAATTAAAATTAGAAGTTGAAAATACAATA
GAAAGAAAATTGGAAGGTATATAAACTCGCAAAAACGAGGAAATGGCAGATTCAATAAGATGAATAAATA
TACAACCTGAGACTTTTTTCTTGGCGGCACAATAAAGTTTCCTCTTTTTGTTGGGTCACTCAACGAACAC
AATACAAATATTTGAGCGCTCGCATTTTTCTCAACCTTTCGGGTTTAAAGCACTTCAAAATGGAATTGAA
GAGAGATTGTGAAAGTACATCAGACAGAATCACATTTTGATAGCATTCACTTCACTCAGATGCAAACTTT
TCAGTGACTATAAAAAGTCATAAAATAATAACATTAAAAAAGCAAATAAATTAGCGAGAGAATTTTTTGA
CAAAAAGAAAGAAGAGTGATAGAGAAGAAGGGAATGCTTGAAAGGATTTTGCATTTATCCCACTTTGTAC
AAGAAAGTTGAACGAGAAACGTAAAATGATATAAATATCAATATATTAAATTAGATTTTGCATAAAAAAC
AGACTACATAATACTGTAAAACACAACATATGCAGTCACTATGAACCAACTACTTAGATGGTATTAGTGA
CCTGTAGAATTCGAGCTCTAGAGCTGCAGGGCCCGAGCTTAAGACTGGCCGTCGTTTTACAACGTCGTGA
CTGGGAAAACATCCATGCTAGCGTTAACGCGAGAGTAGGGAACTGCCAGGCATCAAATAAAACGAAAGGC
TCAGTCGGAAGACTGGGCCTTTCGTTTTATCTGTTGTTTGTCGGTGAACGCTCTCCTGAGTAGGACAAAT
CCGCCGGGAGCGGAT
