>Addgene plasmid #34875 | pCFJ326 - operon for germline expression | addgene partial sequence | sequence record 46699 | GFP-F 5'-GGTCCTTCTTGAGTTTGTAAC-3'
AATGCCCGGGGGATCGGTGGAGCTCCACCGGTGGCGGCCGCTCTAGAACTAGTCCACCAAAGCCATCTGC
CAAGGGAGCCAAGAAGGCCGCCAAGACCGTCGTTGCCAAGCCAAAGGACGGAAAGAAGAGACGTCATGCC
CGCAAGGAATCGTACTCCGTCTACATCTACCGTGTTCTCAAGCAAGTTCACCCAGACACCGGAGTCTCCT
CCAAGGCCATGTCTATCATGAACTCCTTCGTCAACGATGTATTCGAACGCATCGCTTCGGAAGCTTCCCG
TCTTGCTCATTACAACAAACGCTCAACGATCTCATCCCGCGAAATTCAAACCGCTGTCCGTTTGATTCTC
CCAGGAGAACTTGCCAAGCACGCCGTGTCTGAGGGAACCAAGGCCGTCACCAAGTACACTTCCAGCAAGT
AAAATAACCCGCAATAGGATTCTTTTATCATCGAAATTTCTGTAGATTACTTACTTCAAATAATCATGCA
CACAGGTTGTCCCCGTTAATTCTTTCCTTCAATCTCTTTCTCTCTTTCACCTAGTCTGTGCCATTTCAAT
ATGATTGCACCCCGGAAAATATCAAAAACTTCACTTAACAAGTGATCCCATATTACAAAAATATTCAAAT
TCCGAAAATCGAAAGATGCATTTCCGTTTTATTTTACCGAATTTTGATGTTTTTGTAATGTGTTTAAACC
CCTTTTACAATTAACTTATTAATGTTTTGTTTTACTCATCTCACTTCCCCTTCTTACTTTGTGCTTATTT
TATGTTTTAGGTTTTTTT
